Addgene plasmid #206074: FMRP shRNA
Purpose: expression of FMRP RNA for gene silencing in mammalian cells
Depositing lab: Annette Dolphin. Depositing organization: University College London. Publication: Fragile X mental retardation protein controls synaptic vesicle exocytosis by modulating N-type calcium channel density. Ferron L, Nieto-Rostro M, Cassidy JS, Dolphin AC. Nat Commun. 2014 Apr 7;5:3628. doi: 10.1038/ncomms4628. PubMed 24709664.
Backbone
  Vector backbone: pG418-shRNA
  Backbone manufacturer: Anne Cahill
  Backbone size w/o insert (bp): 5086
  Vector type: Mammalian Expression
Growth in bacteria
  Bacterial resistance: Ampicillin, 100 μg/mL
  Growth temperature: 37°C
  Growth strain: DH5alpha
  Copy number: High Copy
Gene/Insert
  Gene/Insert name: FMRP
  Species: M. musculus (mouse)
  Entrez Gene: Fmr1 (a.k.a. FMRP, Fmr-1)
  Promoter: U6
  Cloning method: Restriction Enzyme; 5′ cloning site BpiI (unknown if destroyed); 3′ cloning site XbaI (not destroyed)
  Sequencing primers: 5′ T7
Terms and licenses: Academic/Nonprofit Terms; Industry Terms: Not Available to Industry
How to cite: FMRP shRNA was a gift from Annette Dolphin (Addgene plasmid # 206074 ; http://n2t.net/addgene:206074 ; RRID:Addgene_206074)
