[The description below was written by a language model from this plasmid's Addgene catalogue record and pLannotate feature annotations shown in this document.]
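Description:
FMRP shRNA is a mammalian RNA-interference plasmid built on the pG418-shRNA backbone, a pBluescript-derived vector, and designed to knock down mouse Fmr1, the gene encoding the fragile X mental retardation protein (FMRP). The insert is a short hairpin cassette cloned by restriction digestion between BpiI and XbaI sites downstream of a mouse U6 promoter. U6 is an RNA polymerase III promoter that gives precisely initiated, high-level transcription of small RNAs, which the cell's RNAi machinery processes into siRNA against the Fmr1 transcript. The hairpin itself is too short to be called by the automated annotation. Its presence is consistent with the small difference between the stated backbone size (5,086 bp) and the sequenced plasmid (5,115 nt), and it presumably sits just downstream of the minus-strand U6 promoter. The targeted region of Fmr1 is not stated in the record.

A separate cassette places the Tn5 neomycin phosphotransferase gene (NeoR/KanR) under the mouse PGK promoter with a PGK polyadenylation signal, allowing G418 selection or enrichment of transfected mammalian cells, as the backbone name implies. No fluorescent reporter is annotated. In E. coli the plasmid is maintained at high copy through a ColE1/pUC-type origin and selected with ampicillin via the bla gene. Remnants of the pBluescript parent persist, including an f1 origin, T3 and T7 promoters, multiple cloning site fragments, the lac promoter/operator region and a lacZα fragment. The record lists T7 as the sequencing primer. The associated work concerns FMRP's role in synaptic vesicle exocytosis and N-type calcium channel density, so the plasmid serves to deplete endogenous FMRP in transfected rodent cells.
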