Features (pLannotate 1.2.2; 17 found; start..end, strand, type, name):
    139..942     +  CDS            NeoR/KanR: aminoglycoside phosphotransferase from Tn5; aph(3')-II (or nptII); confers resistance to neomycin, kanamycin, and G418 (Geneticin®)
    956..1417    +  polyA_signal   PGK poly(A) signal: mouse phosphoglycerate kinase 1 polyadenylation signal
   1483..1795    -  promoter       U6 promoter: RNA polymerase III promoter for mouse U6 snRNA (Das et al., 1988)
   1796..1837    +  misc_feature   MCS (fragment): pBluescript multiple cloning site
   1846..1864    -  promoter       T7 promoter: promoter for bacteriophage T7 RNA polymerase
   1867..2024    +  CDS            lacZα (fragment): LacZα fragment of β-galactosidase; lacZ fragment
   2056..2484    -  rep_origin     f1 ori (sequence partly withheld): f1 bacteriophage origin of replication; arrow indicates direction of (+) strand synthesis
   2511..2615    +  promoter       AmpR promoter: bla
   2616..3476    +  CDS            AmpR: β-lactamase; bla; confers resistance to ampicillin, carbenicillin, and related antibiotics
   3647..4235    +  rep_origin     ori: high-copy-number ColE1/pMB1/pBR322/pUC origin of replication
   4418..4510    +  CDS            lacI (fragment): lac repressor; lacI; The lac repressor binds to the lac operator to inhibit transcription in E. coli. This inhibition can be relieved by adding lactose or isopropyl-β-D-thiogalactopyranoside (IPTG).
   4523..4544    +  protein_bind   CAP binding site: CAP binding activates transcription in the presence of cAMP. E. coli catabolite activator protein
   4559..4589    +  promoter       lac promoter: promoter for the E. coli lac operon
   4597..4613    +  protein_bind   lac operator: The lac repressor binds to the lac operator to inhibit transcription in E. coli. This inhibition can be relieved by adding lactose or isopropyl-β-D-thiogalactopyranoside (IPTG). lac repressor encoded by lacI
   4658..4676    +  promoter       T3 promoter: promoter for bacteriophage T3 RNA polymerase
   4689..4714    +  misc_feature   MCS (fragment): pBluescript multiple cloning site
   4741..125     +  promoter       PGK promoter (across the origin): mouse phosphoglycerate kinase 1 promoter
>Addgene plasmid #206074 | FMRP shRNA | addgene full sequence | sequence record 411197 | Addgene NGS Result
GGCTCAGGGGCGGGCTCAGGGGCGGGGCGGGCGCCCGAAGGTCCTCCGGAGGCCCGGCATTCTGCACGCT
TCAAAAGCGCACGTCTGCCGCGCTGTTCTCCTCTTCCTCATCTCCGGGCCTTTCGACCTGCAGCCAATAT
GGGATCGGCCATTGAACAAGATGGATTGCACGCAGGTTCTCCGGCCGCTTGGGTGGAGAGGCTATTCGGC
TATGACTGGGCACAACAGACAATCGGCTGCTCTGATGCCGCCGTGTTCCGGCTGTCAGCGCAGGGGCGCC
CGGTTCTTTTTGTCAAGACCGACCTGTCCGGTGCCCTGAATGAACTGCAGGACGAGGCAGCGCGGCTATC
GTGGCTGGCCACGACGGGCGTTCCTTGCGCAGCTGTGCTCGACGTTGTCACTGAAGCGGGAAGGGACTGG
CTGCTATTGGGCGAAGTGCCGGGGCAGGATCTCCTGTCATCTCACCTTGCTCCTGCCGAGAAAGTATCCA
TCATGGCTGATGCAATGCGGCGGCTGCATACGCTTGATCCGGCTACCTGCCCATTCGACCACCAAGCGAA
ACATCGCATCGAGCGAGCACGTACTCGGATGGAAGCCGGTCTTGTCGATCAGGATGATCTGGACGAAGAG
CATCAGGGGCTCGCGCCAGCCGAACTGTTCGCCAGGCTCAAGGCGCGCATGCCCGACGGCGATGATCTCG
TCGTGACCCATGGCGATGCCTGCTTGCCGAATATCATGGTGGAAAATGGCCGCTTTTCTGGATTCATCGA
CTGTGGCCGGCTGGGTGTGGCGGACCGCTATCAGGACATAGCGTTGGCTACCCGTGATATTGCTGAAGAG
CTTGGCGGCGAATGGGCTGACCGCTTCCTCGTGCTTTACGGTATCGCCGCTCCCGATTCGCAGCGCATCG
CCTTCTATCGCCTTCTTGACGAGTTCTTCTGAGGGGATCGATCCGCTGTAAGTCTGCAGAAATTGATGAT
CTATTAAACAATAAAGATGTCCACTAAAATGGAAGTTTTTCCTGTCATACTTTGTTAAGAAGGGTGAGAA
CAGAGTACCTACATTTTGAATGGAAGGATTGGAGCTACGGGGGTGGGGGTGGGGTGGGATTAGATAAATG
CCTGCTCTTTACTGAAGGCTCTTTACTATTGCTTTATGATAATGTTTCATAGTTGGATATCATAATTTAA
ACAAGCAAAACCAAATTAAGGGCCAGCTCATTCCTCCCACTCATGATCTATAGATCTATAGATCTCTCGT
GGGATCATTGTTTTTCTCTTGATTCCCACTTTGTGGTTCTAAGTACTGTGGTTTCCAAATGTGTCAGTTT
CATAGCCTGAAGAACGAGATCAGCAGCCTCTGTTCCACATACACTTCATTCTCAGTATTGTTTTGCCAAG
TTCTAATTCCATCAGAAGCTGACTCTAGAAAAAGTGATGAAGTTGAGGTTTATCTCTTGAATAAACCTCA
ACTTCATCACCAAACAAGGCTTTTCTCCAAGGGATATTTATAGTCTCAAAACACACAATTACTTTACAGT
TAGGGTGAGTTTCCTTTTGTGCTGTTTTTTAAAATAATAATTTAGTATTTGTATCTCTTATAGAAATCCA
AGCCTATCATGTAAAATGTAGCTAGTATTAAAAAGAACAGATTATCTGTCTTTTATCGCACATTAAGCCT
CTATAGTTACTAGGAAATATTATATGCAAATTAACCGGGGCAGGGGAGTAGCCGAGCTTCTCCCACAAGT
CTGTGCGAGGGGGCCGGCGCGGGCCTAGAGATGGCGGCGTCGGATAAGCTTATCGATACCGTCGACCTCG
AGGGGGGGCCCGGTACCCAATTCGCCCTATAGTGAGTCGTATTACAATTCACTGGCCGTCGTTTTACAAC
GTCGTGACTGGGAAAACCCTGGCGTTACCCAACTTAATCGCCTTGCAGCACATCCCCCTTTCGCCAGCTG
GCGTAATAGCGAAGAGGCCCGCACCGATCGCCCTTCCCAACAGTTGCGCAGCCTGAATGGCGAATGGCAA
ATTGTAAGCGTTAATATTTTGTTAAAATTCGCGTTAAATTTTTGTTAAATCAGCTCATTTTTTAACCAAT
AGGCCGAAATCGGCAAAATCCCTTATAAATCAAAAGAATAGACCGAGATAGGGT
[37 nt withheld, positions 2155-2191]
AAAGAACGTGGACTCCAACGTCAAAGG
[49 nt withheld, positions 2219-2267]
T
[91 nt withheld, positions 2269-2359]
G
[124 nt withheld, positions 2361-2484]
CAGGTGGCACTTTTCGGGGAAATGTGCGCGGAACCCCTATTTGTTTATTTTTCTAAATACATTCAAATAT
GTATCCGCTCATGAGACAATAACCCTGATAAATGCTTCAATAATATTGAAAAAGGAAGAGTATGAGTATT
CAACATTTCCGTGTCGCCCTTATTCCCTTTTTTGCGGCATTTTGCCTTCCTGTTTTTGCTCACCCAGAAA
CGCTGGTGAAAGTAAAAGATGCTGAAGATCAGTTGGGTGCACGAGTGGGTTACATCGAACTGGATCTCAA
CAGCGGTAAGATCCTTGAGAGTTTTCGCCCCGAAGAACGTTTTCCAATGATGAGCACTTTTAAAGTTCTG
CTATGTGGCGCGGTATTATCCCGTATTGACGCCGGGCAAGAGCAACTCGGTCGCCGCATACACTATTCTC
AGAATGACTTGGTTGAGTACTCACCAGTCACAGAAAAGCATCTTACGGATGGCATGACAGTAAGAGAATT
ATGCAGTGCTGCCATAACCATGAGTGATAACACTGCGGCCAACTTACTTCTGACAACGATCGGAGGACCG
AAGGAGCTAACCGCTTTTTTGCACAACATGGGGGATCATGTAACTCGCCTTGATCGTTGGGAACCGGAGC
TGAATGAAGCCATACCAAACGACGAGCGTGACACCACGATGCCTGTAGCAATGGCAACAACGTTGCGCAA
ACTATTAACTGGCGAACTACTTACTCTAGCTTCCCGGCAACAATTAATAGACTGGATGGAGGCGGATAAA
GTTGCAGGACCACTTCTGCGCTCGGCCCTTCCGGCTGGCTGGTTTATTGCTGATAAATCTGGAGCCGGTG
AGCGTGGGTCTCGCGGTATCATTGCAGCACTGGGGCCAGATGGTAAGCCCTCCCGTATCGTAGTTATCTA
CACGACGGGGAGTCAGGCAACTATGGATGAACGAAATAGACAGATCGCTGAGATAGGTGCCTCACTGATT
AAGCATTGGTAACTGTCAGACCAAGTTTACTCATATATACTTTAGATTGATTTAAAACTTCATTTTTAAT
TTAAAAGGATCTAGGTGAAGATCCTTTTTGATAATCTCATGACCAAAATCCCTTAACGTGAGTTTTCGTT
CCACTGAGCGTCAGACCCCGTAGAAAAGATCAAAGGATCTTCTTGAGATCCTTTTTTTCTGCGCGTAATC
TGCTGCTTGCAAACAAAAAAACCACCGCTACCAGCGGTGGTTTGTTTGCCGGATCAAGAGCTACCAACTC
TTTTTCCGAAGGTAACTGGCTTCAGCAGAGCGCAGATACCAAATACTGTTCTTCTAGTGTAGCCGTAGTT
AGGCCACCACTTCAAGAACTCTGTAGCACCGCCTACATACCTCGCTCTGCTAATCCTGTTACCAGTGGCT
GCTGCCAGTGGCGATAAGTCGTGTCTTACCGGGTTGGACTCAAGACGATAGTTACCGGATAAGGCGCAGC
GGTCGGGCTGAACGGGGGGTTCGTGCACACAGCCCAGCTTGGAGCGAACGACCTACACCGAACTGAGATA
CCTACAGCGTGAGCTATGAGAAAGCGCCACGCTTCCCGAAGGGAGAAAGGCGGACAGGTATCCGGTAAGC
GGCAGGGTCGGAACAGGAGAGCGCACGAGGGAGCTTCCAGGGGGAAACGCCTGGTATCTTTATAGTCCTG
TCGGGTTTCGCCACCTCTGACTTGAGCGTCGATTTTTGTGATGCTCGTCAGGGGGGCGGAGCCTATGGAA
AAACGCCAGCAACGCGGCCTTTTTACGGTTCCTGGCCTTTTGCTGGCCTTTTGCTCACATGTTCTTTCCT
GCGTTATCCCCTGATTCTGTGGATAACCGTATTACCGCCTTTGAGTGAGCTGATACCGCTCGCCGCAGCC
GAACGACCGAGCGCAGCGAGTCAGTGAGCGAGGAAGCGGAAGAGCGCCCAATACGCAAACCGCCTCTCCC
CGCGCGTTGGCCGATTCATTAATGCAGCTGGCACGACAGGTTTCCCGACTGGAAAGCGGGCAGTGAGCGC
AACGCAATTAATGTGAGTTAGCTCACTCATTAGGCACCCCAGGCTTTACACTTTATGCTTCCGGCTCGTA
TGTTGTGTGGAATTGTGAGCGGATAACAATTTCACACAGGAAACAGCTATGACCATGATTACGCCAAGCT
CGAAATTAACCCTCACTAAAGGGAACAAAAGCTGGAGCTCCACCGCGGTGGCGGCCGCTCGAGGGCCCCT
GCAGGTCAATTCTACCGGGTAGGGGAGGCGCTTTTCCCAAGGCAGTCTGGAGCATGCGCTTTAGCAGCCC
CGCTGGGCACTTGGCGCTACACAAGTGGCCTCTGGCCTCGCACACATTCCACATCCACCGGTAGGCGCCA
ACCGGCTCCGTTCTTTGGTGGCCCCTTCGCGCCACCTTCTACTCCTCCCCTAGTCAGGAAGTTCCCCCCC
GCCCCGCAGCTCGCGTCGTGCAGGACGTGACAAATGGAAGTAGCACGTCTCACTAGTCTCGTGCAGATGG
ACAGCACCGCTGAGCAATGGAAGCGGGTAGGCCTTTGGGGCAGCGGCCAATAGCAGCTTTGCTCCTTCGC
TTTCTGGGCTCAGAGGCTGGGAAGGGGTGGGTCCGGGGGCG
