>Addgene plasmid #206074 | FMRP shRNA | depositor partial sequence | sequence record 401090 | T7 primer sequence
TATAAATATCCCTTGGAGAAAAGCCTTGTTTGGTGATGAAGTTGAGGTTTATTCAAGAGATAAACCTCAA
CTTCATCACTTTTTCTAGAGTCAGCTTCTGATGGAATTAGAACTTGG
